>Addgene plasmid #21148 | GFP-LKB1-KM | addgene partial sequence | sequence record 26968 | EGFP-C 5'-CATGGTCCTGCTGGAGTTCGTG-3'
CNCGGGNCTCNGGCATGAGAGCTGTACAGTCCGGCCGGACTCAGATCTCGAGCTCAAGCTTCGAATTCGA
CGTGGCGGACCCCGAGCCGTTGGGCCTTTTCTCCGAGGGCGAGCTGATGTCGGTGGGCATGGACACCTTC
ATCCACCGCATCGACTCCACCGAGGTAATCTACCAGCCGCGCCGCAAACGCGCCAAGCTCATCGGCAAGT
ACCTGATGGGGGACCTGCTCGGGGAGGGCTCGTACGGCAAGGTGAAGGAGGTGCTGGACTCCGAGACCTT
ATGCCGCAGGGCGGTCATGATCCTCAAGAAGAAAAAGCTGCGCAGGATCCCCAATGGAGAGGCCAACGTC
AAGAAGGAGATCCAGCTGCTGCGGCGGCTGCGGCATCGGAATGTGATCCAGCTTGTGGACGTGCTGTACA
ATGAGGAGAAGCAGAAGATGTATATGGTGATGGAGTACTGCGTATGTGGCATGCAGGAGATGCTGGACAG
TGTGCCGGAGAAGCGCTTCCCTGTGTGCCAAGCTCATGGGTACTTCCGCCAGCTGATTGACGGCCTGGAA
TACCTACACAGCCAGGGCATTGTTCACAAGGACATCAAGCCGGGCAACCTGCTACTCACCACCAATGGCA
CACTCAAGATCTCCGACCTCGGTGTTGCCGAGGCCCTGCACCCTTTCGCTGTGGATGACACCTGCCGGAC
AAGCCAGGGCTCCCCGGCCTTCCAGCCTCCTGAGATTGCCAATGGACTGGACACCTTTTCAGNTTCAGGT
GGACATCTGGTCAGCTGGGAGCACACTTTACAACATCACCACGGGCCTGTACCATTNAAGGGAACATATC
TACAGCTCTTGAAACTTGGAGAGA
