[The description below was written by a language model from this plasmid's Addgene catalogue record.]
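Description:
GFP-LKB1-KM is a mammalian expression plasmid that produces mouse LKB1 (the Stk11 gene product, also known as Par-4) as a fusion protein with GFP at its N-terminus. The backbone is recorded only as "GFP", meaning a GFP-fusion vector in which the tag is supplied by the vector and the insert is placed downstream of it. The Stk11 coding sequence was introduced by restriction cloning between EcoRI and SalI sites, and the record does not state whether these sites remain intact. The plasmid is propagated in E. coli under kanamycin selection. The copy number is listed as unknown, and the promoter, polyadenylation signal, origin of replication and any mammalian selection marker are not stated. No feature table is available to fill in these details.

The defining feature of the insert is a K78M substitution. LKB1 is a serine/threonine kinase mutated in Peutz-Jeghers syndrome, and replacing a lysine in the kinase domain with methionine is a standard way of disrupting ATP binding to create a catalytically inactive protein; the "KM" designation fits this, although the record itself does not explicitly describe the mutant's activity. The GFP tag allows the fusion protein to be followed by fluorescence in transfected cells, both to identify expressing cells and to observe subcellular localisation. The associated publication concerns LKB1 as a mediator of p53-dependent cell death, so this construct is most plausibly used as a mutant comparison to wild-type GFP-LKB1 in mammalian cell experiments testing whether LKB1-associated effects depend on this residue.
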