Addgene plasmid #21148: GFP-LKB1-KM
Depositing lab: Junying Yuan. Depositing organization: Harvard Medical School. Publication: The Peutz-Jegher gene product LKB1 is a mediator of p53-dependent cell death. Karuman P, Gozani O, Odze RD, Zhou XC, Zhu H, Shaw R, Brien TP, Bozzuto CD, Ooi D, Cantley LC, Yuan J. Mol Cell. 2001 Jun . 7(6):1307-19. 10.1016/S1097-2765(01)00258-1 PubMed 11430832.
Backbone
  Vector backbone: GFP
  Vector type: Mammalian Expression
Growth in bacteria
  Bacterial resistance: Kanamycin, 50 μg/mL
  Growth temperature: 37°C
  Growth strain: DH5alpha
  Copy number: Unknown
Gene/Insert
  Gene/Insert name: GFP-LKB1-KM (alt names: GFP-KMPJ; Stk11)
  Species: M. musculus (mouse)
  Mutation: K78M
  Entrez Gene: Stk11 (a.k.a. Lkb1, Par-4)
  Tag / fusion protein: GFP (N terminal on backbone)
  Cloning method: Restriction Enzyme; 5′ cloning site EcoR 1 (unknown if destroyed); 3′ cloning site Sal 1 (unknown if destroyed)
  Sequencing primers: 5′ n/a
Terms and licenses: Academic/Nonprofit Terms; Industry Terms: Not Available to Industry
How to cite: GFP-LKB1-KM was a gift from Junying Yuan (Addgene plasmid # 21148 ; http://n2t.net/addgene:21148 ; RRID:Addgene_21148)
